>Addgene plasmid #25332 | CBX3 (3KUP) | depositor partial sequence | sequence record 11806 | Author sequence
GCTGCTGACAAACCAAGAGGATTTGCCAGAGGTCTTGATCCTGAAAGAATAATTGGTGCCACAGACAGCA
GTGGAGAATTGATGTTTCTCATGAAATGGAAAGATTCAGATGAGGCAGACTTGGTGCTGGCGAAAGAGGC
AAATATGAAGTGTCCTCAAATTGTAATTGCTTTTTATGAAGAGAGACTAACT
