>Addgene plasmid #25332 | CBX3 (3KUP) | addgene partial sequence | sequence record 31416 | 25332 with T7
ATATTTTGTTTACTTTAAGAAGGAGATATACCATGCATCATCATCATCATCNCATNCAGCGGCAGAGAAA
ACTTGTATTTCCAGGGCGCTGCTGACAAACCAAGAGGATTTGCCAGAGGTCTTGATCCTGAAAGAATAAT
TGGTGCCACAGACAGCAGTGGAGAATTGATGTTTCTCATGAAATGGAAAGATTCAGATGAGGCAGACTTG
GTGCTGGCGAAAGAGGCAAATATGAAGTGTCCTCAAATTGTAATTGCTTTTTATGAAGAGAGACTAACTT
GATGACGAAGCTTGCGGCCGCACTCGAGCACCACCACCACCACCACTGAGATCCGGCTGCTAACAAAGCC
CGAAAGGAAGCTGAGTTGGCTGCTGCCACCGCTGAGCAATAACTAGCATAACCCCTTGGGGCCTCTAAAC
GGGTCTTGAGGGGTTTTTTGCTGAAAGGAGGAACTATATCCGGATTGGCGAATGGG
[124 nt withheld, positions 477-600]
C
[91 nt withheld, positions 602-692]
A
[49 nt withheld, positions 694-742]
CCTTTGACGTTGGAGTCCACGTTCTTT
[37 nt withheld, positions 770-806]
ACCCTATCTCGGTCTATTCTTTTGATTTATAAGGGATTTTGCCGATTTCGGCCTATTGGTTAAAAAATGA
GCTGA
