[The description below was written by a language model from this plasmid's Addgene catalogue record.]
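Description:
CBX3 (3KUP) is a bacterial expression plasmid built on the pET28-MHL backbone, a pET28-derived vector from a structural genomics programme. It carries kanamycin resistance for selection and is recorded as low copy. The record lists a standard E. coli cloning strain for propagation. The promoter is not stated explicitly, and no feature table is provided. However, the T7 and T7-terminator sequencing primers flanking the insert fit the usual pET arrangement, in which the coding sequence sits between a T7 promoter and a T7 terminator and is expressed in a host that supplies T7 RNA polymerase.

The insert is a 192 bp fragment of human CBX3 (also known as HP1-gamma), encoding amino acids 110–173 rather than the full open reading frame. The insert name, CBX3_CSD11, suggests the C-terminal chromoshadow domain of this heterochromatin protein, although the alternative name in the record calls it the "CBX3 chromo domain". The record does not resolve this difference in labelling. The fragment was introduced by restriction enzyme cloning and is fused to an N-terminal His tag, which allows purification of the recombinant protein by immobilised metal affinity chromatography.

The stated purpose is bacterial production of the domain for structure determination. The construct is linked to the deposited protein structure 3KUP, so it is a source of the exact fragment used in that work. It is suited to making purified CBX3 domain for crystallography, biophysical measurements or in vitro binding studies, but not for experiments that need the full-length protein.
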