Addgene plasmid #25332: CBX3 (3KUP)
Purpose: Bacterial expression for structure determination; may not be full ORF
Depositing lab: Cheryl Arrowsmith. Depositing organization: University of Toronto.
Backbone
  Vector backbone: pET28-MHL
  Backbone manufacturer: SGC
  Backbone size w/o insert (bp): 7325
  Vector type: Bacterial Expression
Growth in bacteria
  Bacterial resistance: Kanamycin, 50 μg/mL
  Growth temperature: 37°C
  Growth strain: DH5alpha
  Copy number: Low Copy
Gene/Insert
  Gene/Insert name: CBX3_CSD11 (alt names: PDB: 3KUP; CBX3 chromo domain)
  Species: H. sapiens (human)
  Insert size (bp): 192
  Mutation: Contains amino acids 110-173
  GenBank ID: BC000954
  Entrez Gene: CBX3 (a.k.a. HECH, HP1-GAMMA, HP1Hs-gamma, HP1gamma)
  Tag / fusion protein: His (N terminal on insert)
  Cloning method: Restriction Enzyme
  Sequencing primers: 5′ T7; 3′ T7-term
Terms and licenses: Academic/Nonprofit Terms; Industry Terms: Not Available to Industry
Depositor comments: PDB: 3KUP. http://www.thesgc.org/structures/3KUP/
How to cite: CBX3 (3KUP) was a gift from Cheryl Arrowsmith (Addgene plasmid # 25332 ; http://n2t.net/addgene:25332 ; RRID:Addgene_25332)
